>Addgene plasmid #40399 | pBACgus N-His/GST | depositor full sequence | sequence record 52076 | pBACgus N-His/GST sequence 7633 bps
GGATCAATGGCACCGATCCTGGGGTATTGGAAGATCAAGGGCCTAGTGCAGCCCACTCGTCTGCTCCTGG
AGTACCTAGAAGAGAAGTATGAGGAGCACCTTTATGAGCGGGACGAGGGTGACAAGTGGCGCAATAAGAA
ATTCGAGCTAGGCTTGGAATTCCCCAATCTGCCTTATTACATCGATGGCGACGTTAAGTTGACTCAGTCC
ATGGCCATCATCCGCTACATCGCCGACAAGCACAATATGCTAGGCGGGTGCCCGAAGGAGCGAGCTGAGA
TCTCTATGTTGGAAGGGGCCGTGCTGGATATCCGCTACGGCGTGAGCCGCATTGCATACTCAAAGGATTT
CGAGACCCTCAAGGTTGACTTCCTGTCAAAGCTGCCTGAAATGCTAAAGATGTTCGAAGACCGTCTCTGT
CATAAGACCTACCTGAACGGGGACCACGTGACACACCCGGACTTTATGTTGTATGACGCTCTGGACGTCG
TGCTTTATATGGACCCTATGTGCCTGGACGCTTTTCCCAAACTAGTGTGTTTCAAGAAACGTATCGAAGC
TATCCCTCAGATTGATAAGTACCTGAAGTCCTCAAAGTACATCGCCTGGCCCCTTCAAGGTTGGCAAGCC
ACATTTGGCGGTGGCGACCATCCTCCCAAGTCAGACCTAGTGCCTAGGCACAACCAGACCAGCCTATATA
AGAAAGCCGGGTCAGCTGCCGCTGTGCTGGAGGAGAACCTGTATTTCCAGGGCGGATCCAGGCCTGAATT
CGAGCTCCAAGCTTTAGTAAGCACTCGAGCACCACCACCACCACCACTAACCTAGGTAGCTGAGCGCATG
CAAGCTGATCCGGGTTATTAGTACATTTATTAAGCGCTAGATTCTGTGCGTTGTTGATTTACAGACAATT
GTTGTACGTATTTTAATAATTCATTAAATTTATAATCTTTAGGGTGGTATGTTAGAGCGAAAATCAAATG
ATTTTCAGCGTCTTTATATCTGAATTTAAATATTAAATCCTCAATAGATTTGTAAAATAGGTTTCGATTA
GTTTCAAACAAGGGTTGTTTTTCCGAACCGATGGCTGGACTATCTAATGGATTTTCGCTCAACGCCACAA
AACTTGCCAAATCTTGTAGCAGCAATCTAGCTTTGTCGATATTCGTTTGTGTTTTGTTTTGTAATAAAGG
TTCGACGTCGTTCAAAATATTATGCGCTTTTGTATTTCTTTCATCACTGTCGTTAGTGTACAATTGACTC
GACGTAAACACGTTAAATAGAGCTTGGACATATTTAACATCGGGCGTGTTAGCTTTATTAGGCCGATTAT
CGTCGTCGTCCCAACCCTCGTCGTTAGAAGTTGCTTCCGAAGACGATTTTGCCATAGCCACACGACGCCT
ATTAATTGTGTCGGCTAACACGTCCGCGATCAAATTTGTAGTTGAGCTTTTTGGAATTATTTCTGATTGC
GGGCGTTTTTGGGCGGGTTTCAATCTAACTGTGCCCGATTTTAATTCAGACAACACGTTAGAAAGCGATG
GTGCAGGCGGTGGTAACATTTCAGACGGCAAATCTACTAATGGCGGCGGTGGTGGAGCTGATGATAAATC
TACCATCGGTGGAGGCGCAGGCGGGGCTGGCGGCGGAGGCGGAGGCGGAGGTGGTGGCGGTGATGCAGAC
GGCGGTTTAGGCTCAAATGTCTCTTTAGGCAACACAGTCGGCACCTCAACTATTGTACTGGTTTCGGGCG
CCGTTTTTGGTTTGACCGGTCTGAGACGAGTGCGATTTTTTTCGTTTCTAATAGCTTCCAACAATTGTTG
TCTGTCGTCTAAAGGTGCAGCGGGTTGAGGTTCCGTCGGCATTGGTGGAGCGGGCGGCAATTCAGACATC
GATGGTGGTGGTGGTGGTGGAGGCGCTGGAATGTTAGGCACGGGAGAAGGTGGTGGCGGCGGTGCCGCCG
GTATAATTTGTTCTGGTTTAGTTTGTTCGCGCACGATTGTGGGCACCGGCGCAGGCGCCGCTGGCTGCAC
AACGGAAGGTCGTCTGCTTCGAGGCAGCGCTTGGGGTGGTGGCAATTCAATATTATAATTGGAATACAAA
TCGTAAAAATCTGCTATAAGCATTGTAATTTCGCTATCGTTTACCGTGCCGATATTTAACAACCGCTCAA
TGTAAGCAATTGTATTGTAAAGAGATTGTCTCAAGCTCGGATCGATCCCGCACGCCGATAACAAGCCTTT
TCATTTTTACTACAGCATTGTAGTGGCGAGACACTTCGCTGTCGTCGAGGTTTAAACGCTTCCTCGCTCA
CTGACTCGCTGCGCTCGGTCGTTCGGCTGCGGCGAGCGGTATCAGCTCACTCAAAGGCGGTAATACGGTT
ATCCACAGAATCAGGGGATAACGCAGGAAAGAACATGTGAGCAAAAGGCCAGCAAAAGGCCAGGAACCGT
AAAAAGGCCGCGTTGCTGGCGTTTTTCCATAGGCTCCGCCCCCCTGACGAGCATCACAAAAATCGACGCT
CAAGTCAGAGGTGGCGAAACCCGACAGGACTATAAAGATACCAGGCGTTTCCCCCTGGAAGCTCCCTCGT
GCGCTCTCCTGTTCCGACCCTGCCGCTTACCGGATACCTGTCCGCCTTTCTCCCTTCGGGAAGCGTGGCG
CTTTCTCATAGCTCACGCTGTAGGTATCTCAGTTCGGTGTAGGTCGTTCGCTCCAAGCTGGGCTGTGTGC
ACGAACCCCCCGTTCAGCCCGACCGCTGCGCCTTATCCGGTAACTATCGTCTTGAGTCCAACCCGGTAAG
ACACGACTTATCGCCACTGGCAGCAGCCACTGGTAACAGGATTAGCAGAGCGAGGTATGTAGGCGGTGCT
ACAGAGTTCTTGAAGTGGTGGCCTAACTACGGCTACACTAGAAGGACAGTATTTGGTATCTGCGCTCTGC
TGAAGCCAGTTACCTTCGGAAAAAGAGTTGGTAGCTCTTGATCCGGCAAACAAACCACCGCTGGTAGCGG
TGGTTTTTTTGTTTGCAAGCAGCAGATTACGCGCAGAAAAAAAGGATCTCAAGAAGATCCTTTGATCTTT
TCTACGGGGTCTGACGCTCAGTGGAACGAAAACTCACGTTAAGGGATTTTGGTCATGAGATTATCAAAAA
GGATCTTCACCTAGATCCTTTTAAATTAAAAATGAAGTTTTAAATCAATCTAAAGTATATATGAGTAAAC
TTGGTCTGACAGTTACCAATGCTTAATCAGTGAGGCACCTATCTCAGCGATCTGTCTATTTCGTTCATCC
ATAGTTGCCTGACTCCCCGTCGTGTAGATAACTACGATACGGGAGGGCTTACCATCTGGCCCCAGTGCTG
CAATGATACCGCGAGACCCACGCTCACCGGCTCCAGATTTATCAGCAATAAACCAGCCAGCCGGAAGGGC
CGAGCGCAGAAGTGGTCCTGCAACTTTATCCGCCTCCATCCAGTCTATTAATTGTTGCCGGGAAGCTAGA
GTAAGTAGTTCGCCAGTTAATAGTTTGCGCAACGTTGTTGCCATTGCTACAGGCATCGTGGTGTCACGCT
CGTCGTTTGGTATGGCTTCATTCAGCTCCGGTTCCCAACGATCAAGGCGAGTTACATGATCCCCCATGTT
GTGCAAAAAAGCGGTTAGCTCCTTCGGTCCTCCGATCGTTGTCAGAAGTAAGTTGGCCGCAGTGTTATCA
CTCATGGTTATGGCAGCACTGCATAATTCTCTTACTGTCATGCCATCCGTAAGATGCTTTTCTGTGACTG
GTGAGTACTCAACCAAGTCATTCTGAGAATAGTGTATGCGGCGACCGAGTTGCTCTTGCCCGGCGTCAAT
ACGGGATAATACCGCGCCACATAGCAGAACTTTAAAAGTGCTCATCATTGGAAAACGTTCTTCGGGGCGA
AAACTCTCAAGGATCTTACCGCTGTTGAGATCCAGTTCGATGTAACCCACTCGTGCACCCAACTGATCTT
CAGCATCTTTTACTTTCACCAGCGTTTCTGGGTGAGCAAAAACAGGAAGGCAAAATGCCGCAAAAAAGGG
AATAAGGGCGACACGGAAATGTTGAATACTCATACTCTTCCTTTTTCAATATTATTGAAGCATTTATCAG
GGTTATTGTCTCATGAGCGGATACATATTTGAATGTATTTAGAAAAATAAACAAATAGGGGTTCCGCGCA
CATTTCCCCGAAAAGTGCCACCTG
[124 nt withheld, positions 4225-4348]
C
[91 nt withheld, positions 4350-4440]
A
[49 nt withheld, positions 4442-4490]
CCTTTGACGTTGGAGTCCACGTTCTTT
[37 nt withheld, positions 4518-4554]
ACCCTATCTCGGTCTATTCTTTTGATTTATAAGGGATTTTGCCGATTTCGGCCTATTGGTTAAAAAATGA
GCTGATTTAACAAAAATTTAACGCGAATTTTAACAAAATATTAACGTTTACAATTTCCCATTCGCCATTC
AGGCTGCGCAACTGTTGGGAAGGGCGATCGGTGCGGGCCTCTTCGCTATTACGCCAGGAACGGCTCCGCC
CACTATTAATGAAATTAAAAATTCCAATTTTAAAAAACGCAGCAAGAGAAACATTTGTATGAAAGAATGC
GTAGAAGGAAAGAAAAATGTCGTCGACATGCTGAACAACAAGATTAATATGCCTCCGTGTATAAAAAAAA
TATTGAACGATTTGAAAGAAAACAATGTACCGCGCGGCGGTATGTACAGGAAGAGGTTTATACTAAACTG
TTACATTGCAAACGTGGTTTCGTGTGCCAAGTGTGAAAACCGATGTTTAATCAAGGCTCTGACGCATTTC
TACAACCACGACTCCAAGTGTGTGGGTGAAGTCATGCATCTTTTAATCAAATCCCAAGATGTGTATAAAC
CACCAAACTGCCAAAAAATGAAAACTGTCGACAAGCTCTGTCCGTTTGCTGGCAACTGCAAGGGTCTCAA
TCCTATTTGTAATTATTGAATAATAAAACAATTATAAATGCTAAATTTGTTTTTTATTAACGATACAAAC
CAAACGCAACAAGAACATTTGTAGTATTATCTATAATTGAAAACGCGTAGTTATAATCGCTGAGGTAATA
TTTAAAATCATTTTCAAATGATTCACAGTTAATTTGCGACAATATAATTTTATTTTCACATAAACTAGAC
GCCTTGTCGTCTTCTTCTTCGTATTCCTTCTCTTTTTCATTTTTCTCTTCATAAAAATTAACATAGTTAT
TATCGTATCCATATATGTATCTATCGTATAGAGTAAATTTTTTGTTGTCATAAATATATATGTCTTTTTT
AATGGGGTGTATAGTACCGCTGCGCATAGTTTTTCTGTAATTTACAACAGTGCTATTTTCTGGTAGTTCT
TCGGAGTGTGTTGCTTTAATTATTAAATTTATATAATCAATGAATTTGGGATCGTCGGTTTTGTACAATA
TGTTGCCGGCATAGTACGCAGCTTCTTCTAGTTCAATTACACCATTTTTTAGCAGCACCGGATTAACATA
ACTTTCCAAAATGTTGTACGAACCGTTAAACAAAAACAGTTCACCTCCCTTTTCTATACTATTGTCTGCG
AGCAGTTGTTTGTTGTTAAAAATAACAGCCATTGTAATGAGACGCACAAACTAATATCACAAACTGGAAA
TGTCTATCAATATATAGTTGCTGATCAGATCCTCATTGTTTGCCTCCCTGCTGCGGTTTTTCACCGAAGT
TCATGCCAGTCCAGCGTTTTTGCAGCAGAAAAGCCGCCGACTTCGGTTTGCGGTCGCGAGTGAAGATCCC
TTTCTTGTTACCGCCAACGCGCAATATGCCTTGCGAGGTCGCAAAATCGGCGAAATTCCATACCTGTTCA
CCGACGACGGCGCTGACGCGATCAAAGACGCGGTGATACATATCCAGCCATGCACACTGATACTCTTCAC
TCCACATGTCGGTGTACATTGAGTGCAGCCCGGCTAACGTATCCACGCCGTATTCGGTGATGATAATCGG
CTGATGCAGTTTCTCCTGCCAGGCCAGAAGTTCTTTTTCCAGTACCTTCTCTGCCGTTTCCAAATCGCCG
CTTTGGACATACCATCCGTAATAACGGTTCAGGCACAGCACATCAAAGAGATCGCTGATGGTATCGGTGT
GAGCGTCGCAGAACATTACATTGACGCAGGTGATCGGACGCGTCGGGTCGAGTTTACGCGTTGCTTCCGC
CAGTGGCGCGAAATATTCCCGTGCACCTTGCGGACGGGTATCCGGTTCGTTGGCAATACTCCACATCACC
ACGCTTGGGTGGTTTTTGTCACGCGCTATCAGCTCTTTAATCGCCTGTAAGTGCGCTTGCTGAGTTTCCC
CGTTGACTGCCTCTTCGCTGTACAGTTCTTTCGGCTTGTTGCCCGCTTCGAAACCAATGCCTAAAGAGAG
CGAAAAGCCGACAGCAGCAGTTTCATCAATCACCACGATGCCATGTTCATCTGCCCAGTCGAGCATCTCT
TCAGCGTAAGGGTAATGCGAGGTACGGTAGGAGTTGGCCCCAATCCAGTCCATTAATGCGTGGTCGTGCA
CCATCAGCACGTTATCGAATCCTTTGCCACGTAAGTCCGCATCTTCATGACGACCAAAGCCAGTAAAGTA
GAACGGTTTGTGGTTAATCAGGAACTGTTGGCCCTTCACTGCCACTGACCGGATGCCGACGCGAAGCGGG
TAGATATCACACTCTGTCTGGCTTTTGGCTGTGACGCACAGTTCATAGAGATAACCTTCACCCGGTTGCC
AGAGGTGCGGATTCACCACTTGCAAAGTCCCGCTAGTGCCTTGTCCAGTTGCAACCACCTGTTGATCCGC
ATCACGCAGTTCAACGCTGACATCACCATTGGCCACCACCTGCCAGTCAACAGACGCGTGGTTACAGTCT
TGCGCGACATGCGTCACCACGGTGATATCGTCCACCCAGGTGTTCGGCGTGGTGTAGAGCATTACGCTGC
GATGGATTCCGGCATAGTTAAAGAAATCATGGAAGTAAGACTGCTTTTTCTTGCCGTTTTCGTCGGTAAT
CACCATTCCCGGCGGGATAGTCTGCCAGTTCAGTTCGTTGTTCACACAAACGGTGATACGTACACTTTTC
CCGGCAATAACATACGGCGTGACATCGGCTTCAAATGGCGTATAGCCGCCCTGATGCTCCATCACTTCCT
GATTATTGACCCACACTTTGCCGTAATGAGTGACCGCATCGAAACGCAGCACGATACGCTGGCCTGCCCA
ACCTTTCGGTATAAAGACTTCGCGCTGATACCAGACGTTGCCCGCATAATTACGAATATCTGCATCGGCG
AACTGATCGTTAAAACTGCCTGGCACAGCAATTGCCCGGCTTTCTTGTAACGCGCTTTCCCACCAACGC
Features (pLannotate 1.2.2; 12 found; start..end, strand, type, name):
      7..660     +  CDS            GST26_SCHJA: Experimental evidence at protein level: Swiss-Prot protein existence level 1. GST isoenzymes appear to play a central role in the parasite detoxification system. Other functions are also suspected including a role in increasing the solubility of haematin in the parasite gut. From Schistosoma japonicum (Blood fluke).
    800..817     +  CDS            9xHis (fragment): 9xHis affinity tag
    854..2211    +  misc_recomb    baculovirus recombination region (ORF1629): contains part of ORF1629
   2209..2286    -  CDS            P61 (fragment): P78_NPVAC - Experimental evidence at protein level: Swiss-Prot protein existence level 1. Plays a role in the transport of the nucleocapsids from the cytoplasm toward the host nucleus together with the host actin- polymerizing Arp2/3 complex. From Autographa californica nuclear polyhedrosis virus (AcMNPV).
   2474..3062    -  rep_origin     ori: high-copy-number ColE1/pMB1/pBR322/pUC origin of replication
   3233..4093    -  CDS            AmpR: β-lactamase; bla; confers resistance to ampicillin, carbenicillin, and related antibiotics
   4094..4198    -  promoter       AmpR promoter: bla
   4225..4680    +  rep_origin     f1 ori (sequence partly withheld): f1 bacteriophage origin of replication; arrow indicates direction of (+) strand synthesis
   4685..4751    -  CDS            lacZα (fragment): LacZα fragment of β-galactosidase; lacZ fragment
   5079..5203    +  CDS            lef2: baculovirus late expression factor 2
   5241..5846    +  CDS            ORF603: baculovirus ORF603 protein
   5917..8       -  CDS            GUS (across the origin): β-glucuronidase; uidA (or gusA) from E. coli
