[The description below was written by a language model from this plasmid's Addgene catalogue record and pLannotate feature annotations shown in this document.]
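Description:
pBACgus N-His/GST is a baculovirus transfer plasmid built on the Novagen pBACgus N-His backbone, designed to place a tagged glutathione S-transferase under insect-cell expression. In bacteria it is a high-copy plasmid that replicates from a ColE1/pUC-type origin and is selected with ampicillin through the β-lactamase gene and its native promoter. An f1 phage origin is also present, along with a small lacZα remnant.

According to the catalogue entry, the insert is wild-type GST driven by the polyhedrin (polH) promoter, a very late, very strong baculoviral promoter, and carries an N-terminal His tag followed by a TEV protease site so the tag can be removed after affinity purification. It was cloned between BamHI and HindIII sites, both destroyed in the process. The entry lists the species as synthetic, while the feature table identifies the coding sequence as the 26 kDa GST of Schistosoma japonicum, the version commonly used as an affinity tag. The annotation does not mark the polH promoter or the N-terminal tag. It does detect a short His-tag fragment downstream of GST, which probably derives from the backbone, though the record does not say whether it is in frame.

The cassette is flanked by AcMNPV sequences, lef2/ORF603 on one side and the ORF1629 recombination region on the other. These direct homologous recombination with baculoviral DNA in insect cells to generate recombinant virus. An E. coli β-glucuronidase (GUS) gene lies within the transferred region in the opposite orientation to GST, giving a reporter for identifying recombinant virus. The promoter driving GUS is not annotated. The plasmid can be used to produce His-tagged GST in insect cells. The record does not state the depositor's specific purpose.
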