Addgene plasmid #40399: pBACgus N-His/GST
Depositing lab: Michael J Fox Foundation MJFF. Depositing organization: Michael J Fox Foundation.
Backbone
  Vector backbone: pBACgus N-His
  Backbone manufacturer: Novagen
  Vector type: Baculovirus
Growth in bacteria
  Bacterial resistance: Ampicillin, 100 μg/mL
  Growth temperature: 37°C
  Growth strain: Top10
  Copy number: High Copy
Gene/Insert
  Gene/Insert name: GST
  Species: Synthetic
  Mutation: WT
  Promoter: polH
  Tag / fusion protein: HisTev (N terminal on insert)
  Cloning method: Restriction Enzyme; 5′ cloning site BamHI (destroyed during cloning); 3′ cloning site HindIII (destroyed during cloning)
  Sequencing primers: 5′ DSP2466For:GAATTTCGTCGACAGATC; 3′ DSP2466Rev:AATAACCCGGATCAGCTT
Terms and licenses: Academic/Nonprofit Terms; Industry Terms
How to cite: pBACgus N-His/GST was a gift from Michael J Fox Foundation MJFF (Addgene plasmid # 40399 ; http://n2t.net/addgene:40399 ; RRID:Addgene_40399)
