>Addgene plasmid #40399 | pBACgus N-His/GST | addgene partial sequence | sequence record 52956 | DSP2466For 5'-GAATTTCGTCGACAGATC-3'
ACCATCTCGCAATAAATAAGTATTTTACTGTTTTCGTAACAGTTTTGTAATAAAAAAACCTATAAATATA
GGATCTATGCACCACCATCACCACCATCACCACGAGAACCTTTATTTCCAAGGATCAATGGCACCGATCC
TGGGGTATTGGAAGATCAAGGGCCTAGTGCAGCCCACTCGTCTGCTCCTGGAGTACCTAGAAGAGAAGTA
TGAGGAGCACCTTTATGAGCGGGACGAGGGTGACAAGTGGCGCAATAAGAAATTCGAGCTAGGCTTGGAA
TTCCCCAATCTGCCTTATTACATCGATGGCGACGTTAAGTTGACTCAGTCCATGGCCATCATCCGCTACA
TCGCCGACAAGCACAATATGCTAGGCGGGTGCCCGAAGGAGCGAGCTGAGATCTCTATGTTGGAAGGGGC
CGTGCTGGATATCCGCTACGGCGTGAGCCGCATTGCATACTCAAAGGATTTCGAGACCCTCAAGGTTGAC
TTCCTGTCAAAGCTGCCTGAAATGCTAAAGATGTTCGAAGACCGTCTCTGTCATAAGACCTACCTGAACG
GGGACCACGTGACACACCCGGACTTTATGTTGTATGACGCTCTGGACGTCGTGCTTTATATGGACCCTAT
GTGCCTGGACGCTTTTCCCAAACTAGTGTGTTTCAAGAAACGTATCGAAGCTATCCCTCAGATTGATAAG
TACCTGAAGTCCTCAAAGTACATCGCCTGGCCCCTTCAAGGTTGGCAAGCCACATTTGGCGGTGGCGACC
ATCCTCCCAAGTCAGACCTAGTGCCTAGGCACAACCAGACCAGCCTATATAAGAAAGCCGGGTCAGCTGC
CGCTGTGCTGGAGGAGAACCTGTATTTCCAGGGCGGATCCAGGCCTGAA
